>Addgene plasmid #166787 | pFastBac HTB DPP9S | addgene full sequence | sequence record 328373 | Addgene NGS Result
G
[124 nt withheld, positions 2-125]
C
[91 nt withheld, positions 127-217]
A
[49 nt withheld, positions 219-267]
CCTTTGACGTTGGAGTCCACGTTCTT
[37 nt withheld, positions 294-330]
ACCCTATCTCGGTCTATTCTTTTGATTTATAAGGGATTTTGCCGATTTCGGCCTATTGGTTAAAAAATGA
GCTGATTTAACAAAAATTTAACGCGAATTTTAACAAAATATTAACGCTTACAATTTAGGTGGCACTTTTC
GGGGAAATGTGCGCGGAACCCCTATTTGTTTATTTTTCTAAATACATTCAAATATGTATCCGCTCATGAG
ACAATAACCCTGATAAATGCTTCAATAATATTGAAAAAGGAAGAGTATGAGTATTCAACATTTCCGTGTC
GCCCTTATTCCCTTTTTTGCGGCATTTTGCCTTCCTGTTTTTGCTCACCCAGAAACGCTGGTGAAAGTAA
AAGATGCTGAAGATCAGTTGGGTGCACGAGTGGGTTACATCGAACTGGATCTCAACAGCGGTAAGATCCT
TGAGAGTTTTCGCCCCGAAGAACGTTTTCCAATGATGAGCACTTTTAAAGTTCTGCTATGTGGCGCGGTA
TTATCCCGTATTGACGCCGGGCAAGAGCAACTCGGTCGCCGCATACACTATTCTCAGAATGACTTGGTTG
AGTACTCACCAGTCACAGAAAAGCATCTTACGGATGGCATGACAGTAAGAGAATTATGCAGTGCTGCCAT
AACCATGAGTGATAACACTGCGGCCAACTTACTTCTGACAACGATCGGAGGACCGAAGGAGCTAACCGCT
TTTTTGCACAACATGGGGGATCATGTAACTCGCCTTGATCGTTGGGAACCGGAGCTGAATGAAGCCATAC
CAAACGACGAGCGTGACACCACGATGCCTGTAGCAATGGCAACAACGTTGCGCAAACTATTAACTGGCGA
ACTACTTACTCTAGCTTCCCGGCAACAATTAATAGACTGGATGGAGGCGGATAAAGTTGCAGGACCACTT
CTGCGCTCGGCCCTTCCGGCTGGCTGGTTTATTGCTGATAAATCTGGAGCCGGTGAGCGTGGGTCTCGCG
GTATCATTGCAGCACTGGGGCCAGATGGTAAGCCCTCCCGTATCGTAGTTATCTACACGACGGGGAGTCA
GGCAACTATGGATGAACGAAATAGACAGATCGCTGAGATAGGTGCCTCACTGATTAAGCATTGGTAACTG
TCAGACCAAGTTTACTCATATATACTTTAGATTGATTTAAAACTTCATTTTTAATTTAAAAGGATCTAGG
TGAAGATCCTTTTTGATAATCTCATGACCAAAATCCCTTAACGTGAGTTTTCGTTCCACTGAGCGTCAGA
CCCCGTAGAAAAGATCAAAGGATCTTCTTGAGATCCTTTTTTTCTGCGCGTAATCTGCTGCTTGCAAACA
AAAAAACCACCGCTACCAGCGGTGGTTTGTTTGCCGGATCAAGAGCTACCAACTCTTTTTCCGAAGGTAA
CTGGCTTCAGCAGAGCGCAGATACCAAATACTGTTCTTCTAGTGTAGCCGTAGTTAGGCCACCACTTCAA
GAACTCTGTAGCACCGCCTACATACCTCGCTCTGCTAATCCTGTTACCAGTGGCTGCTGCCAGTGGCGAT
AAGTCGTGTCTTACCGGGTTGGACTCAAGACGATAGTTACCGGATAAGGCGCAGCGGTCGGGCTGAACGG
GGGGTTCGTGCACACAGCCCAGCTTGGAGCGAACGACCTACACCGAACTGAGATACCTACAGCGTGAGCT
ATGAGAAAGCGCCACGCTTCCCGAAGGGAGAAAGGCGGACAGGTATCCGGTAAGCGGCAGGGTCGGAACA
GGAGAGCGCACGAGGGAGCTTCCAGGGGGAAACGCCTGGTATCTTTATAGTCCTGTCGGGTTTCGCCACC
TCTGACTTGAGCGTCGATTTTTGTGATGCTCGTCAGGGGGGCGGAGCCTATGGAAAAACGCCAGCAACGC
GGCCTTTTTACGGTTCCTGGCCTTTTGCTGGCCTTTTGCTGGCCTTTTGCTCACATGTTCTTTCCTGCGT
TATCCCCTGATTCTGTGGATAACCGTATTACCGCCTTTGAGTGAGCTGATACCGCTCGCCGCAGCCGAAC
GACCGAGCGCAGCGAGTCAGTGAGCGAGGAAGCGGAAGAGCGCCTGATGCGGTATTTTCTCCTTACGCAT
CTGTGCGGTATTTCACACCGCATAGACCAGCCGCGTAACCTGGCAAAATCGGTTACGGTTGAGTAATAAA
TGGATGCCCTGCGTAAGCGGGTGTGGGCGGACAATAAAGTCTTAAACTGAACAAAATAGATCTAAACTAT
GACAATAAAGTCTTAAACTAGACAGAATAGTTGTAAACTGAAATCAGTCCAGTTATGCTGTGAAAAAGCA
TACTGGACTTTTGTTATGGCTAAAGCAAACTCTTCATTTTCTGAAGTGCAAATTGCCCGTCGTATTAAAG
AGGGGCGTGGCCAAGGGCATGGTAAAGACTATATTCGCGGCGTTGTGACAATTTACCGAACAACTCCGCG
GCCGGGAAGCCGATCTCGGCTTGAACGAATTGTTAGGTGGCGGTACTTGGGTCGATATCAAAGTGCATCA
CTTCTTCCCGTATGCCCAACTTTGTATAGAGAGCCACTGCGGGATCGTCACCGTAATCTGCTTGCACGTA
GATCACATAAGCACCAAGCGCGTTGGCCTCATGCTTGAGGAGATTGATGAGCGCGGTGGCAATGCCCTGC
CTCCGGTGCTCGCCGGAGACTGCGAGATCATAGATATAGATCTCACTACGCGGCTGCTCAAACTTGGGCA
GAACGTAAGCCGCGAGAGCGCCAACAACCGCTTCTTGGTCGAAGGCAGCAAGCGCGATGAATGTCTTACT
ACGGAGCAAGTTCCCGAGGTAATCGGAGTCCGGCTGATGTTGGGAGTAGGTGGCTACGTCTCCGAACTCA
CGACCGAAAAGATCAAGAGCAGCCCGCATGGATTTGACTTGGTCAGGGCCGAGCCTACATGTGCGAATGA
TGCCCATACTTGAGCCACCTAACTTTGTTTTAGGGCGACTGCCCTGCTGCGTAACATCGTTGCTGCTCCA
TAACATCAAACATCGACCCACGGCGTAACGCGCTTGCTGCTTGGATGCCCGAGGCATAGACTGTACAAAA
AAACAGTCATAACAAGCCATGAAAACCGCCACTGCGCCGTTACCACCGCTGCGTTCGGTCAAGGTTCTGG
ACCAGTTGCGTGAGCGCATACGCTACTTGCATTACAGTTTACGAACCGAACAGGCTTATGTCAACTGGGT
TCGTGCCTTCATCCGTTTCCACGGTGTGCGTCACCCGGCAACCTTGGGCAGCAGCGAAGTCGAGGCATTT
CTGTCCTGGCTGGCGAACGAGCGCAAGGTTTCGGTCTCCACGCATCGTCAGGCATTGGCGGCCTTGCTGT
TCTTCTACGGCAAGGTGCTGTGCACGGATCTGCCCTGGCTTCAGGAGATCGGAAGACCTCGGCCGTCGCG
GCGCTTGCCGGTGGTGCTGACCCCGGATGAAGTGGTTCGCATCCTCGGTTTTCTGGAAGGCGAGCATCGT
TTGTTCGCCCAGGACTCTAGCTATAGTTCTAGTGGTTGGCTACGTATACTCCGGAATATTAATAGATCAT
GGAGATAATTAAAATGATAACCATCTCGCAAATAAATAAGTATTTTACTGTTTTCGTAACAGTTTTGTAA
TAAAAAAACCTATAAATATTCCGGATTATTCATACCGTCCCACCATCGGGCGCGGATCTCGGTCCGAAAC
CATGTCGTACTACCATCACCATCACCATCACGATTACGATATCCCAACGACCGAAAACCTGTATTTTCAG
GGCGCCATGGGATCCATGGCCACCACCGGGACCCCAACGGCCGACCGAGGCGACGCAGCCGCCACAGATG
ACCCGGCCGCCCGCTTCCAGGTGCAGAAGCACTCGTGGGACGGGCTCCGGAGCATCATCCACGGCAGCCG
CAAGTACTCGGGCCTCATTGTCAACAAGGCGCCCCACGACTTCCAGTTTGTGCAGAAGACGGATGAGTCT
GGGCCCCACTCCCACCGCCTCTACTACCTGGGAATGCCATATGGCAGCCGAGAGAACTCCCTCCTCTACT
CTGAGATTCCCAAGAAGGTCCGGAAAGAGGCTCTGCTGCTCCTGTCCTGGAAGCAGATGCTGGATCATTT
CCAGGCCACGCCCCACCATGGGGTCTACTCTCGGGAGGAGGAGCTGCTGAGGGAGCGGAAACGCCTGGGG
GTCTTCGGCATCACCTCCTACGACTTCCACAGCGAGAGTGGCCTCTTCCTCTTCCAGGCCAGCAACAGCC
TCTTCCACTGCCGCGACGGCGGCAAGAACGGCTTCATGGTGTCCCCTATGAAACCGCTGGAAATCAAGAC
CCAGTGCTCAGGGCCCCGGATGGACCCCAAAATCTGCCCTGCCGACCCTGCCTTCTTCTCCTTCATCAAT
AACAGCGACCTGTGGGTGGCCAACATCGAGACAGGCGAGGAGCGGCGGCTGACCTTCTGCCACCAAGGTT
TATCCAATGTCCTGGATGACCCCAAGTCTGCGGGTGTGGCCACCTTCGTCATACAGGAAGAGTTCGACCG
CTTCACTGGGTACTGGTGGTGCCCCACAGCCTCCTGGGAAGGTTCAGAGGGCCTCAAGACGCTGCGAATC
CTGTATGAGGAAGTCGATGAGTCCGAGGTGGAGGTCATTCACGTCCCCTCTCCTGCGCTAGAAGAAAGGA
AGACGGACTCGTATCGGTACCCCAGGACAGGCAGCAAGAATCCCAAGATTGCCTTGAAACTGGCTGAGTT
CCAGACTGACAGCCAGGGCAAGATCGTCTCGACCCAGGAGAAGGAGCTGGTGCAGCCCTTCAGCTCGCTG
TTCCCGAAGGTGGAGTACATCGCCAGGGCCGGGTGGACCCGGGATGGCAAATACGCCTGGGCCATGTTCC
TGGACCGGCCCCAGCAGTGGCTCCAGCTCGTCCTCCTCCCCCCGGCCCTGTTCATCCCGAGCACAGAGAA
TGAGGAGCAGCGGCTAGCCTCTGCCAGAGCTGTCCCCAGGAATGTCCAGCCGTATGTGGTGTACGAGGAG
GTCACCAACGTCTGGATCAATGTTCATGACATCTTCTATCCCTTCCCCCAATCAGAGGGAGAGGACGAGC
TCTGCTTTCTCCGCGCCAATGAATGCAAGACCGGCTTCTGCCATTTGTACAAAGTCACCGCCGTTTTAAA
ATCCCAGGGCTACGATTGGAGTGAGCCCTTCAGCCCCGGGGAAGATGAATTTAAGTGCCCCATTAAGGAA
GAGATTGCTCTGACCAGCGGTGAATGGGAGGTTTTGGCGAGGCACGGCTCCAAGATCTGGGTCAATGAGG
AGACCAAGCTGGTGTACTTCCAGGGCACCAAGGACACGCCGCTGGAGCACCACCTCTACGTGGTCAGCTA
TGAGGCGGCCGGCGAGATCGTACGCCTCACCACGCCCGGCTTCTCCCATAGCTGCTCCATGAGCCAGAAC
TTCGACATGTTCGTCAGCCACTACAGCAGCGTGAGCACGCCGCCCTGCGTGCACGTCTACAAGCTGAGCG
GCCCCGACGACGACCCCCTGCACAAGCAGCCCCGCTTCTGGGCTAGCATGATGGAGGCAGCCAGCTGCCC
CCCGGATTATGTTCCTCCAGAGATCTTCCATTTCCACACGCGCTCGGATGTGCGGCTCTACGGCATGATC
TACAAGCCCCACGCCTTGCAGCCAGGGAAGAAGCACCCCACCGTCCTCTTTGTATATGGAGGCCCCCAGG
TGCAGCTGGTGAATAACTCCTTCAAAGGCATCAAGTACTTGCGGCTCAACACACTGGCCTCCCTGGGCTA
CGCCGTGGTTGTGATTGACGGCAGGGGCTCCTGTCAGCGAGGGCTTCGGTTCGAAGGGGCCCTGAAAAAC
CAAATGGGCCAGGTGGAGATCGAGGACCAGGTGGAGGGCCTGCAGTTCGTGGCCGAGAAGTATGGCTTCA
TCGACCTGAGCCGAGTTGCCATCCATGGCTGGTCCTACGGGGGCTTCCTCTCGCTCATGGGGCTAATCCA
CAAGCCCCAGGTGTTCAAGGTGGCCATCGCGGGTGCCCCGGTCACCGTCTGGATGGCCTACGACACAGGG
TACACTGAGCGCTACATGGACGTCCCTGAGAACAACCAGCACGGCTATGAGGCGGGTTCCGTGGCCCTGC
ACGTGGAGAAGCTGCCCAATGAGCCCAACCGCTTGCTTATCCTCCACGGCTTCCTGGACGAAAACGTGCA
CTTTTTCCACACAAACTTCCTCGTCTCCCAACTGATCCGAGCAGGGAAACCTTACCAGCTCCAGATCTAC
CCCAACGAGAGACACAGTATTCGCTGCCCCGAGTCGGGCGAGCACTATGAAGTCACGTTGCTGCACTTTC
TACAGGAATACCTCTAGTCTAGAGCCTGCAGTCTCGAGGCATGCGGTACCAAGCTTGTCGAGAAGTACTA
GAGGATCATAATCAGCCATACCACATTTGTAGAGGTTTTACTTGCTTTAAAAAACCTCCCACACCTCCCC
CTGAACCTGAAACATAAAATGAATGCAATTGTTGTTGTTAACTTGTTTATTGCAGCTTATAATGGTTACA
AATAAAGCAATAGCATCACAAATTTCACAAATAAAGCATTTTTTTCACTGCATTCTAGTTGTGGTTTGTC
CAAACTCATCAATGTATCTTATCATGTCTGGATCTGATCACTGATATCGCCTAGGAGATCCGAACCAGAT
AAGTGAAATCTAGTTCCAAACTATTTTGTCATTTTTAATTTTCGTATTAGCTTACGACGCTACACCCAGT
TCCCATCTATTTTGTCACTCTTCCCTAAATAATCCTTAAAAACTCCATTTCCACCCCTCCCAGTTCCCAA
CTATTTTGTCCGCCCACAGCGGGGCATTTTTCTTCCTGTTATGTTTTTAATCAAACATCCTGCCAACTCC
ATGTGACAAACCGTCATCTTCGGCTACTTTTTCTCTGTCACAGAATGAAAATTTTTCTGTCATCTCTTCG
TTATTAATGTTTGTAATTGACTGAATATCAACGCTTATTTGCAGCCTGAATGGCGAATGG
Features (pLannotate 1.2.2; 18 found; start..end, strand, type, name):
      2..456     +  rep_origin     f1 ori (sequence partly withheld): f1 bacteriophage origin of replication; arrow indicates direction of (+) strand synthesis
    482..586     +  promoter       AmpR promoter: bla
    587..1447    +  CDS            AmpR: β-lactamase; bla; confers resistance to ampicillin, carbenicillin, and related antibiotics
   1618..2206    +  rep_origin     ori: high-copy-number ColE1/pMB1/pBR322/pUC origin of replication
   2265..2398    +  rep_origin     RSF ori (fragment): Plasmids containing the RSF 1030 origin of replication can be propagated in E. coli cells that contain additional plasmids with compatible origins.
   2403..2454    -  misc_feature   bom (fragment): basis of mobility region from pBR322
   2522..2746    -  mobile_element Tn7R: mini-Tn7 element (right end of the Tn7 transposon) Tn7
   2813..3346    -  CDS            GmR: gentamycin acetyltransferase; aacC1; confers resistance to gentamycin
   3516..3544    -  promoter       Pc promoter: intI1 (promoter lies within the coding sequence); class 1 integron promoter
   3522..3869    -  CDS            YPR2_ECOLX (fragment): Protein predicted: Swiss-Prot protein existence level 4. From Escherichia coli.
   3896..3987    +  promoter       polyhedrin promoter: polh from Autographa californica; promoter for the baculovirus polyhedrin gene
   4052..4071    +  CDS            8xHis (fragment): 8xHis affinity tag
   4093..4113    +  CDS            TEV site: tobacco etch virus (TEV) protease recognition and cleavage site
   4126..6714    +  CDS            DPP9: DPP9_HUMAN - Also known as DPRP2. Experimental evidence at protein level: Swiss-Prot protein existence level 1. Dipeptidyl peptidase that cleaves off N-terminal dipeptides from proteins having a Pro or Ala residue at position 2 (PubMed:12662155, PubMed:16475979, PubMed:19667070, PubMed:30291141, PubMed:29382749). Acts as an inhibitor of caspase-1-dependent monocyte and macrophage pyroptosis: inhibits pyroptosis by preventing activation of NLRP1 and CARD8 via an unknown mechanism (PubMed:27820798, PubMed:30291141, PubMed:29967349, PubMed:31525884, PubMed:32796818). From Homo sapiens (Human).
   6774..6857    +  CDS            large T antigen (fragment): large T antigen from SV40 (simian virus 40)
   6880..7014    +  polyA_signal   SV40 poly(A) signal: SV40 polyadenylation signal
   7043..7208    -  mobile_element Tn7L: mini-Tn7 element (left end of the Tn7 transposon) Tn7
   7371..7387    +  CDS            lacZα (fragment): LacZα fragment of β-galactosidase; lacZ fragment
