[The description below was written by a language model from this plasmid's Addgene catalogue record and pLannotate feature annotations shown in this document.]
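Description:
pFastBac HTB DPP9S is a baculovirus donor (transfer) plasmid built on the pFastBac HTB backbone for producing human DPP9, short isoform (DPP9S), in insect cells for protein purification. In E. coli it is maintained as a high-copy plasmid through a ColE1/pUC-type origin and selected with ampicillin via the β-lactamase gene. An f1 origin is also present. A few short annotated fragments (RSF ori, bom, lacZα, an SV40 large T antigen piece) appear to be backbone remnants or partial matches rather than functional parts.

The expression cassette lies between the Tn7R and Tn7L ends of a mini-Tn7 element, together with a gentamicin acetyltransferase gene driven by the Pc integron promoter. In pFastBac-type systems this arrangement allows site-specific transposition of the whole Tn7-flanked segment into a baculovirus shuttle genome (bacmid) held in a suitable E. coli helper strain, with gentamicin resistance marking the transposed cassette. The recombinant bacmid is then used to generate baculovirus that infects insect cells.

Within the cassette, the very late Autographa californica polyhedrin promoter drives a backbone-encoded N-terminal polyhistidine tag followed by a TEV protease cleavage site, then the DPP9 coding sequence of about 2.6 kb, terminated by the SV40 polyadenylation signal. The His tag supports metal-affinity purification and the TEV site allows its removal afterwards. DPP9 is a dipeptidyl peptidase that removes N-terminal dipeptides from substrates with Pro or Ala at position 2 and restrains NLRP1 and CARD8 inflammasome activation. The associated publication concerns how DPP9 sequesters the NLRP1 C terminus. The restriction sites used for cloning are not recorded.
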