Addgene plasmid #166787: pFastBac HTB DPP9S
Purpose: Insect cell expression vector for DPP9S (protein purification)
Depositing lab: Hao Wu. Depositing organization: Boston Children's Hospital. Publication: DPP9 sequesters the C terminus of NLRP1 to repress inflammasome activation. Hollingsworth LR, Sharif H, Griswold AR, Fontana P, Mintseris J, Dagbay KB, Paulo JA, Gygi SP, Bachovchin DA, Wu H. Nature. 2021 Mar 17. pii: 10.1038/s41586-021-03350-4. doi: 10.1038/s41586-021-03350-4. PubMed 33731932.
Backbone
  Vector backbone: pFastBac HTB
  Vector type: Insect Expression
Growth in bacteria
  Bacterial resistance: Ampicillin, 100 μg/mL
  Growth temperature: 37°C
  Growth strain: DH5alpha
  Copy number: High Copy
Gene/Insert
  Gene/Insert name: DPP9 (alt name: DPP9S)
  Species: H. sapiens (human)
  Entrez Gene: DPP9 (a.k.a. DP9, DPLP9, DPP IX, DPRP-2, DPRP2, HATIS, IMD111)
  Promoter: polyhedrin
  Tag / fusion protein: HIS-TEV (N terminal on backbone)
  Cloning method: Restriction Enzyme; 5′ cloning site Unknown (unknown if destroyed); 3′ cloning site Unknown (unknown if destroyed)
  Sequencing primers: 5′ polyhedrin-fwd; 3′ SV40pA-R
Terms and licenses: Academic/Nonprofit Terms; Industry Terms: Not Available to Industry
Depositor comments: Insect cell expression vector for DPP9S (protein purification)
How to cite: pFastBac HTB DPP9S was a gift from Hao Wu (Addgene plasmid # 166787 ; http://n2t.net/addgene:166787 ; RRID:Addgene_166787)
