>Addgene plasmid #166787 | pFastBac HTB DPP9S | depositor partial sequence | sequence record 323785 | Insert sequence
ATGGCCACCACCGGGACCCCAACGGCCGACCGAGGCGACGCAGCCGCCACAGATGACCCGGCCGCCCGCT
TCCAGGTGCAGAAGCACTCGTGGGACGGGCTCCGGAGCATCATCCACGGCAGCCGCAAGTACTCGGGCCT
CATTGTCAACAAGGCGCCCCACGACTTCCAGTTTGTGCAGAAGACGGATGAGTCTGGGCCCCACTCCCAC
CGCCTCTACTACCTGGGAATGCCATATGGCAGCCGAGAGAACTCCCTCCTCTACTCTGAGATTCCCAAGA
AGGTCCGGAAAGAGGCTCTGCTGCTCCTGTCCTGGAAGCAGATGCTGGATCATTTCCAGGCCACGCCCCA
CCATGGGGTCTACTCTCGGGAGGAGGAGCTGCTGAGGGAGCGGAAACGCCTGGGGGTCTTCGGCATCACC
TCCTACGACTTCCACAGCGAGAGTGGCCTCTTCCTCTTCCAGGCCAGCAACAGCCTCTTCCACTGCCGCG
ACGGCGGCAAGAACGGCTTCATGGTGTCCCCTATGAAACCGCTGGAAATCAAGACCCAGTGCTCAGGGCC
CCGGATGGACCCCAAAATCTGCCCTGCCGACCCTGCCTTCTTCTCCTTCATCAATAACAGCGACCTGTGG
GTGGCCAACATCGAGACAGGCGAGGAGCGGCGGCTGACCTTCTGCCACCAAGGTTTATCCAATGTCCTGG
ATGACCCCAAGTCTGCGGGTGTGGCCACCTTCGTCATACAGGAAGAGTTCGACCGCTTCACTGGGTACTG
GTGGTGCCCCACAGCCTCCTGGGAAGGTTCAGAGGGCCTCAAGACGCTGCGAATCCTGTATGAGGAAGTC
GATGAGTCCGAGGTGGAGGTCATTCACGTCCCCTCTCCTGCGCTAGAAGAAAGGAAGACGGACTCGTATC
GGTACCCCAGGACAGGCAGCAAGAATCCCAAGATTGCCTTGAAACTGGCTGAGTTCCAGACTGACAGCCA
GGGCAAGATCGTCTCGACCCAGGAGAAGGAGCTGGTGCAGCCCTTCAGCTCGCTGTTCCCGAAGGTGGAG
TACATCGCCAGGGCCGGGTGGACCCGGGATGGCAAATACGCCTGGGCCATGTTCCTGGACCGGCCCCAGC
AGTGGCTCCAGCTCGTCCTCCTCCCCCCGGCCCTGTTCATCCCGAGCACAGAGAATGAGGAGCAGCGGCT
AGCCTCTGCCAGAGCTGTCCCCAGGAATGTCCAGCCGTATGTGGTGTACGAGGAGGTCACCAACGTCTGG
ATCAATGTTCATGACATCTTCTATCCCTTCCCCCAATCAGAGGGAGAGGACGAGCTCTGCTTTCTCCGCG
CCAATGAATGCAAGACCGGCTTCTGCCATTTGTACAAAGTCACCGCCGTTTTAAAATCCCAGGGCTACGA
TTGGAGTGAGCCCTTCAGCCCCGGGGAAGATGAATTTAAGTGCCCCATTAAGGAAGAGATTGCTCTGACC
AGCGGTGAATGGGAGGTTTTGGCGAGGCACGGCTCCAAGATCTGGGTCAATGAGGAGACCAAGCTGGTGT
ACTTCCAGGGCACCAAGGACACGCCGCTGGAGCACCACCTCTACGTGGTCAGCTATGAGGCGGCCGGCGA
GATCGTACGCCTCACCACGCCCGGCTTCTCCCATAGCTGCTCCATGAGCCAGAACTTCGACATGTTCGTC
AGCCACTACAGCAGCGTGAGCACGCCGCCCTGCGTGCACGTCTACAAGCTGAGCGGCCCCGACGACGACC
CCCTGCACAAGCAGCCCCGCTTCTGGGCTAGCATGATGGAGGCAGCCAGCTGCCCCCCGGATTATGTTCC
TCCAGAGATCTTCCATTTCCACACGCGCTCGGATGTGCGGCTCTACGGCATGATCTACAAGCCCCACGCC
TTGCAGCCAGGGAAGAAGCACCCCACCGTCCTCTTTGTATATGGAGGCCCCCAGGTGCAGCTGGTGAATA
ACTCCTTCAAAGGCATCAAGTACTTGCGGCTCAACACACTGGCCTCCCTGGGCTACGCCGTGGTTGTGAT
TGACGGCAGGGGCTCCTGTCAGCGAGGGCTTCGGTTCGAAGGGGCCCTGAAAAACCAAATGGGCCAGGTG
GAGATCGAGGACCAGGTGGAGGGCCTGCAGTTCGTGGCCGAGAAGTATGGCTTCATCGACCTGAGCCGAG
TTGCCATCCATGGCTGGTCCTACGGGGGCTTCCTCTCGCTCATGGGGCTAATCCACAAGCCCCAGGTGTT
CAAGGTGGCCATCGCGGGTGCCCCGGTCACCGTCTGGATGGCCTACGACACAGGGTACACTGAGCGCTAC
ATGGACGTCCCTGAGAACAACCAGCACGGCTATGAGGCGGGTTCCGTGGCCCTGCACGTGGAGAAGCTGC
CCAATGAGCCCAACCGCTTGCTTATCCTCCACGGCTTCCTGGACGAAAACGTGCACTTTTTCCACACAAA
CTTCCTCGTCTCCCAACTGATCCGAGCAGGGAAACCTTACCAGCTCCAGATCTACCCCAACGAGAGACAC
AGTATTCGCTGCCCCGAGTCGGGCGAGCACTATGAAGTCACGTTGCTGCACTTTCTACAGGAATACCTCT
AG
